>Addgene plasmid #12050 | pAG220 CASC2 3'UTR mut | addgene partial sequence | sequence record 18643 | 12050 with EBV-rev
GTCTGCTCGAGCGGCCGCTCTAGAACAACTAGTCTACTTTGAAATGGAAAAGCGGAGAAGTGACTCTGTT
GCATGCCTTGGCCTCACTTCTCTGGAGCAGTTAGTCTAGCTCTCCTAGCTACTGCCTGAAACTAGGCGGA
AGGTCATAAGGAGGCCAGCAATTACTAGGAATAAGAACAACATAAGTTATTATCAAGATATTATCAACCT
TGCAACCACATGAGCTTGTTAACCGATGTTTTTCCAAGAACCGACTAGGTTTGCCATTGCACAATACATT
TAAATTTAGTCTGTTTTATTAATACAGTATATTGTCCTGTAATAATCAATTTGACTCATCACATAATTTC
TCTGCATATATTTATCTTCTTAACTATCAAATTTTTATTTATCCTTCACATGTTCCTTAGCTTATAAAGT
TGAGTTGGATTTAACATAATTTGAATGATGGTAAATTAGAATTCTCTTGCTTTTAAATGTTCCACTGTTA
TTTTAAGCAACCTTTGATGCTAGAAGAAAGAGCTCCTAGAATTATTGTTCATTTTTGAGAACTCGCTCAA
CGAACGATTTGATATATTTTCCCATTTCATCAGGTGCATCTTCTTGCGAAAAATGAAGACCTTTTACTTT
GACAAATTCAGTATTAGGAAACTTCTTGGCACCTTCAACAATAGCATTGGAAAAGAAT
