[The description below was written by a language model from this plasmid's Addgene catalogue record.]
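Description:
pAG220 CASC2 3'UTR mut is a mammalian Renilla luciferase reporter plasmid built on pIS2, a roughly 3.7 kb backbone derived from the commercial pRL-SV40 vector. It is maintained in E. coli as a high-copy plasmid under ampicillin selection. The record does not list the promoter or other regulatory elements explicitly. The pRL-SV40 parent is generally known to drive Renilla luciferase from SV40 early promoter/enhancer sequences, but no feature table is provided to confirm the arrangement in this derivative.

The insert is a 485 bp fragment of the human CASC2 (also called C10orf5, and labelled N21 in the record) 3' untranslated region, cloned between SacI and SpeI sites that both remain intact. According to the depositor's comment, this places the CASC2 3'UTR in the Renilla luciferase reporter, so that luciferase output reflects post-transcriptional regulation acting through the UTR. In this version the microRNA recognition sites, specifically the seed matches, have been mutated. The record does not say which microRNA is targeted or how many sites were altered.

Such a construct typically serves as the negative-control partner to a reporter carrying the matching wild-type UTR. When both are transfected into mammalian cells, loss of repression in the mutant shows that any reduced luciferase activity from the wild-type UTR depends on direct seed pairing with the microRNA. This fits the associated study on the impact of mammalian microRNAs on mRNA repression and evolution. Renilla readings in assays of this kind are normally normalised to a co-transfected second luciferase, though the record does not specify one.
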