Addgene plasmid #12050: pAG220 CASC2 3'UTR mut
Depositing lab: David Bartel. Depositing organization: Whitehead Institute for Biomedical Research. Publication: The widespread impact of mammalian MicroRNAs on mRNA repression and evolution. Farh KK, Grimson A, Jan C, Lewis BP, Johnston WK, Lim LP, Burge CB, Bartel DP. Science. 2005 Dec 16. 310(5755):1817-21. 10.1126/science.1121158 PubMed 16308420.
Backbone
  Vector backbone: pIS2
  Backbone manufacturer: pIS2 derived from pRL-SV40 (Promega)
  Backbone size w/o insert (bp): 3700
  Vector type: Mammalian Expression, Luciferase
Growth in bacteria
  Bacterial resistance: Ampicillin, 100 μg/mL
  Growth temperature: 37°C
  Growth strain: DH5alpha
  Copy number: High Copy
Gene/Insert
  Gene/Insert name: N21 3'UTR mutant (alt name: CASC2)
  Species: H. sapiens (human)
  Insert size (bp): 485
  Mutation: Mutations in microRNA recognition sites (seed matches).
  GenBank ID: NM_178816
  Entrez Gene: CASC2 (a.k.a. C10orf5)
  Cloning method: Restriction Enzyme; 5′ cloning site SacI (not destroyed); 3′ cloning site SpeI (not destroyed)
  Sequencing primers: 5′ EBV rev primer (GTGGTTTGTCCAAACTCATC)
Terms and licenses: Academic/Nonprofit Terms; Industry Terms: Not Available to Industry
Depositor comments: CASC2 3'UTR mutant in renilla luciferase reporter plasmid.
How to cite: pAG220 CASC2 3'UTR mut was a gift from David Bartel (Addgene plasmid # 12050 ; http://n2t.net/addgene:12050 ; RRID:Addgene_12050)
